>Addgene plasmid #229677 | loxP-Puro-loxP-3xV5-SNAP-Rab11 HR | addgene full sequence | sequence record 456964 | Addgene NGS Result
GGAGGTTGCGGGGCGCGGAGGTCTCCAGGAAGGCGGGCACCCCGGCGCGCTCGGCCGCCTCCACTCCGGG
GAGCACGACGGCGCTGCCCAGACCCTTGCCCTGGTGGTCGGGCGAGACGCCGACGGTGGCCAGGAACCAC
GCGGGCTCCTTGGGCCGGTGCGGCGCCAGGAGGCCTTCCATCTGTTGCTGCGCGGCCAGCCGGGAACCGC
TCAACTCGGCCATGCGCGGGCCGATCTCGGCGAACACCGCCCCCGCTTCGACGCTCTCCGGCGTGGTCCA
GACCGCCACCGCGGCGCCGTCGTCCGCGACCCACACCTTGCCGATGTCGAGCCCGACGCGCGTGAGGAAG
AGTTCTTGCAGCTCGGTGACCCGCTCGATGTGGCGGTCCGGGTCGACGGTGTGGCGCGTGGCGGGGTAGT
CGGCGAACGCGGCGGCGAGGGTGCGTACGGCCCGGGGGACGTCGTCGCGGGTGGCGAGGCGCACCGTGGG
CTTGTACTCGGTCATGGAAGGTCGTCTCCTTGTGAGGGGTCAGGGGCGTGGGTCAGGGGATGGTGGCGGC
ACCGGTCGTGGCGGCCGACCTGCAGGCATGCAAGCTTTTTGCAAAAGCCTAGGCCTCCAAAAAAGCCTCC
TCACTACTTCTGGAATAGCTCAGAGGCCGAGGCGGCCTCGGCCTCTGCATAAATAAAAAAAATTAGTCAG
CCATGGGGCGGAGAATGGGCGGAACTGGGCGGAGTTAGGGGCGGGATGGGCGGAGTTAGGGGCGGGACTA
TGGTTGCTGACTAATTGAGATGCATGCTTTGCATACTTCTGCCTGCTGGGGAGCCTGGGGACTTTCCACA
CCTGGTTGCTGACTAATTGAGATGCATGCTTTGCATACTTCTGCCTGCTGGGGAGCCTGGGGACTTTCCA
CACCCTAACTGACACACATTCCACAGCTGGCTTAACTATGCGGCATCATAACTTCGTATAATGTATGCTA
TACGAAGTTATGCTAGCTGCGCTGCCGAGGAGCGAAAGGGCGGGAGCAGCAGTGGTATCTGTGGGACCAG
GGGGCGTCGCTGCAGGGGTAACCCGAGCGCCGAGCTTCAACTGCCGGACTGGGTGAAGAGCCCCTCCCTG
CCGCTGCGCCATTTCCGGCAGGCCCCAGCCTTTAAGGGGAAGTACTTCCGGGGGCGGCGCCCCGCCCCTG
AGCCCAACAAGGGCGGTGTGCGCGAGAGTCGAGATGCGTGGGGCTTCAAGCTTTAGTCGCTAAAGGAGGC
TCAAAGGGGAAACTGAGTCCTGGAACTCCTAGCTACCATAGTCTTAGTGGCCGCTTGCTCATTTCTCGAG
CTACCGTGCCGGAAGCGGCTCGCTGGAACCAGGCGGGACCGCCTGTGAGTGGTGGGTTTGTGGATGGGGG
CGGGGTTCTCTGAGGATTAGACAGCCGAAGGCAGCTACACATGCGTGGCGGTTCCATGGTGTAATGGTTA
GCACTCTGGACTCTGAATCCAGCGATCCGAGTTCAAATCTCGGTGGAACCTGCATTGGTTTTTGTTTTTT
TAATCTTGACAACATCTTTAATTCACTTTTTTGGTCACTAAGTAATTGAACAACTATGACACATCTTAAG
ATGGAGATGTAAAATTTAATCCTTGCCTATGAAGACCTCACAAATTTCCCACTGCATTTCAGGTGCTATC
TGCTACCTGGCGGGGGGGCGGCCGCAGGTCAGGCGGAATGGCACTTCCTTATTCCAGATGCGTGCGGATT
ATGCATGACTGGCCGTCGTTTTACAACGTCGTGACTGGGAAAACCCTGGCGCTTGTGGTGGATCACAGTT
ATTGGAGACTTCCTTGGCCGTACGATGGGTTTTGTTTCAGGTATCTGGCACTTTTCGGGGAAATGTGCGC
GGAACCCCTATTTGTTTATTTTTCTAAATACATTCAAATATGTATCCGCTCATGAGACAATAACCCTGAT
AAATGCTTCAATAATATTGAAAAAGGAAGAGTATGAGTATTCAACATTTCCGTGTCGCCCTTATTCCCTT
TTTTGCGGCATTTTGCCTTCCTGTTTTTGCTCACCCAGAAACGCTGGTGAAAGTAAAAGATGCTGAAGAT
CAGTTGGGTGCACGAGTGGGTTACATCGAACTGGATCTCAACAGCGGTAAGATCCTTGAGAGTTTTCGCC
CCGAAGAACGTTTTCCAATGATGAGCACTTTTAAAGTTCTGCTATGTGGCGCGGTATTATCCCGTATTGA
CGCCGGGCAAGAGCAACTCGGTCGCCGCATACACTATTCTCAGAATGACTTGGTTGAGTACTCACCAGTC
ACAGAAAAGCATCTTACGGATGGCATGACAGTAAGAGAATTATGCAGTGCTGCCATAACCATGAGTGATA
ACACTGCGGCCAACTTACTTCTGACAACGATCGGAGGACCGAAGGAGCTAACCGCTTTTTTGCACAACAT
GGGGGATCATGTAACTCGCCTTGATCGTTGGGAACCGGAGCTGAATGAAGCCATACCAAACGACGAGCGT
GACACCACGATGCCTGTAGCAATGGCAACAACGTTGCGCAAACTATTAACTGGCGAACTACTTACTCTAG
CTTCCCGGCAACAATTAATAGACTGGATGGAGGCGGATAAAGTTGCAGGACCACTTCTGCGCTCGGCCCT
TCCGGCTGGCTGGTTTATTGCTGATAAATCTGGAGCCGGTGAGCGTGGCTCTCGCGGTATCATTGCAGCA
CTGGGGCCAGATGGTAAGCCCTCCCGTATCGTAGTTATCTACACGACGGGGAGTCAGGCAACTATGGATG
AACGAAATAGACAGATCGCTGAGATAGGTGCCTCACTGATTAAGCATTGGTAACTGTCAGACCAAGTTTA
CTCATATATACTTTAGATTGATTTAAAACTTCATTTTTAATTTAAAAGGATCTAGGTGAAGATCCTTGAA
TTGCCATTATCAACAAGTTTGTACAAAAAAGCAGGCTCCGAATTGGTATCACGAGGACGATTTGAAGCCC
CCTACCCATTTACGCTGACTTGACGGGACGGCGGCTTTGTTGAATAGAGCGTCAGACCCCGTAGAAAAGA
TCAAAGGATCTTCTTGAGATCCTTTTTTTCTGCGCGTAATCTGCTGCTTGCAAACAAAAAAACCACCGCT
ACCAGCGGTGGTTTGTTTGCCGGATCAAGAGCTACCAACTCTTTTTCCGAAGGTAACTGGCTTCAGCAGA
GCGCAGATACCAAATACTGTTCTTCTAGTGTAGCCGTAGTTAGGCCACCACTTCAAGAACTCTGTAGCAC
CGCCTACATACCTCGCTCTGCTAATCCTGTTACCAGTAGCTGCTGCCAGTGGCGATAAGTCGTGTCTTAC
CGGGTTGGACTCAAGACGATAGTTACCGGATAAGGCGCAGCGGTCGGGCTGAACGGGGGGTTCGTGCACA
CAGCCCAGCTTGGAGCGAACGACCTACACCGAACTGAGATACCTACAGCGTGAGCTATGAGAAAGCGCCA
CGCTTCCCGAAGGGAGAAAGGCGGACAGGTATCCGGTAAGCGGCAGGGTCGGAACAGGAGAGCGCACGAG
GGAGCTTCCAGGGGGAAACGCCTGGTATCTTTATAGTCCTGTCGGGTTTCGCCACCTCTGACTTGAGCGT
CGATTTTTGTGATGCTCGTCAGGGGGGCGGAGCCTATGGAAAAACGCCAGCAACGCGGCCTTTTTACGGT
TCCTGGCCTTTTGCTGGCCTTTTGCTCACATGTTCTTTCCAGCGACATATGCCATACGCCGAACTGAACT
CCACCTAATGTCTTGGAGATTGTCGGATAGCGCGGAATAGGATTGTGCCCTCTGAGCGGATAACAATTTC
ACACAGGAAACAGCTATGACCATGACACATGCATCCACCATCGCAGACTTATCATCACTGAGCCTCCACC
TAGCCTGGTACCGAGAGGGAGCGGTCAGAGAAGGTTAAGGACCGCGAGAACCGCGGGGCGGAGGGTGGGG
GCGGAGGCCCTTGGCCCGCTCAGATTTTACGGGGTCCTGGACCCGGGATGGGAGAAGCTTAGAGGGGCGG
CCGTCCAAGTGGAGGGGAGATACAGAAGAGACGCTCGCTCGAGGGGGGAAAGAGGGCAGATAAGAAAAAG
ACCTGTAATGGGAGTCTGCACCGAAGGCAAGGCCAAGAGGGAAGCGAAGAACCCGTCAGAGGGGCTTCGG
GAGAGGACGCGAGCTGGGAAGGGTGTACGCCGAGGGGGAGGGGGCGCTACACCCGAAAAGAGAGATGGTG
GGAGGAGCGGCGGGGCCGTAGAACCCGGGGAAAGGAATTCGACGATGTGGGAGAAGGCAGTCCGCCAGGG
GAAGGACACGCAGGGAGGGGCTCTGAGGCCAGCGAAGGCCTATGGAGAGGTCGCTCAGAGAGCGGCATGT
GATGGGGACCCCTGTCTGAGCGGGGGAGAAGAGGCTGAGCTGGGTAGGAGACGGAACCGCACAAAAAGGA
AGGGCTGAGGGAGGCCTATATCAGTGCAGGGGTGGCCGGCACGAGGGTCCACCGGGAGTGGCCCGGGTCC
CCGAACGAGGACTGTGTAGAGTGCGAGAGCCCATGGCCTCACCTTTAAAGAGGTAGTCATATTCGTCGTC
GCGGGTGCCCATTGAGCCGGAACCAGAGCCTGACCCTGATCCGGATCCACCCAGCCCAGGCTTGCCCAGT
CTGTGGCCCTCGTGGGCCAGCAGCCACTCTTTCACGGCGAGACCGCCCTCGTAGCCCCCCACGTCCAGGT
CGCCCTGCACCACCCGGTGGCAGGGGATCAGAATGGGCACGGGATTTCCGCTCAGGGCGGTTTTCACGGC
GGCGGTGGCGGCGGGATTGCCGGCCAGGGCGGCCAGGTGGCTGTAGCTGATGACCTCTCCGAACTTCACC
ACTTTCAGCAGTTTCCACAGCACCTGGCGGGTAAAGCTCTCCTGCTGGAACACTGGGTGGTGCAGGGCTG
GCACAGGGAACTCCTCGATGGCCTCAGGCTGGTGAAAGTAGGCGTTGAGCCAGGCGGTGGCCTGCATCAG
TGGCTCTGGTCCGCCCAGCACGGCGGCTGGGGCAGGCACTTCCACGGCGTCGGCGGCAGATGTTCCTTTG
CCCAGGAAGATGATACGGTGCAGGCCCTGTTCGCACCCAGACAGTTCCAGCTTGCCCAGAGGGCTATCCA
GGGTGGTGCGCTTCATTTCGCAGTCTTTGTCCATTCCGGAGCCGGTGCTATCCAGACCCAGCAGCGGATT
CGGAATCGGTTTACCGCCAGTAGAATCCAAACCCAACAATGGATTTGGAATTGGTTTACCGCCGGTGCTG
TCCAGGCCCAGCAGGGGGTTGGGGATGGGCTTGCCCATACCGATCCGTTAGATGATACCTCGAGGATAAC
TTCGTATAATGTATGCTATACGAAGTTATCAGACATGATAAGATACATTGATGAGTTTGGACAAACCACA
ACTAGAATGCAGTGAAAAAAATGCTTTATTTGTGAAATTTGTGATGCTATTGCTTTATTTGTAACCATTA
TAAGCTGCAATAAACAAGTTAACAACAACAATTGCATTCATTTTATGTTTCAGGTTCAGGGGGAGGTGTG
GGAGGTTTTTTAAAGCAAGTAAAACCTCTACAAATGTGGTATGGCTGATTATGATCCTCTAGAGTCGGTG
GGCCTCGGGGGCGGGTGCGGGGTCGGCGGGGCCGCCCCGGGTGGCTTCGGTCGGAGCCATGGGGTCGTGC
GCTCCTTTCGGTCGGGCGCTGCGGGTCGTGGGGCGGGCGTCAGGCACCGGGCTTGCGGGTCATGCACCAG
GTGCGCGGTCCTTCGGGCACCTCGACGTCGGCGGTGACGGTGAAGCCGAGCCGCTCGTAGAAGG
Features (pLannotate 1.2.2; 17 found; start..end, strand, type, name):
    576..597     +  misc_feature   MCS (fragment): pUC18/19 multiple cloning site
    598..927     -  promoter       SV40 promoter: SV40 enhancer and early promoter
    937..958     +  misc_feature   bom (fragment): basis of mobility region from pBR322
    958..991     -  protein_bind   loxP: Cre-mediated recombination occurs in the 8-bp core sequence (GCATACAT). Cre recombinase
   1178..1195    -  promoter       PGK promoter (fragment): mouse phosphoglycerate kinase 1 promoter
   1449..1520    +  ncRNA          tRNA: Accession: RF00005 - tRNA
   1758..1801    +  CDS            lacZα (fragment): LacZα fragment of β-galactosidase; lacZ fragment
   1888..1992    +  promoter       AmpR promoter: bla
   1993..2853    +  CDS            AmpR: β-lactamase; bla; confers resistance to ampicillin, carbenicillin, and related antibiotics
   2953..2977    +  protein_bind   attB1: mutant version of attB; recombination site for the Gateway® BP reaction BP Clonase™
   3094..3682    +  rep_origin     ori: high-copy-number ColE1/pMB1/pBR322/pUC origin of replication
   4669..5214    -  CDS            SNAP-tag®: human O6-alkylguanine-DNA-alkyltransferase variant that forms covalent bonds with benzylguanine derivatives fast-reacting variant, optimized for mammalian expression
   5386..5419    -  protein_bind   loxP: Cre-mediated recombination occurs in the 8-bp core sequence (GCATACAT). Cre recombinase
   5429..5550    -  polyA_signal   SV40 poly(A) signal: SV40 polyadenylation signal
   5573..5656    -  CDS            large T antigen (fragment): large T antigen from SV40 (simian virus 40)
   5665..5730    -  CDS            dmpM (fragment): DMPM_STRAD - Protein inferred from homology: Swiss-Prot protein existence level 3. From Streptomyces alboniger.
   5780..505     -  CDS            PuroR (across the origin): puromycin N-acetyltransferase; pac from Streptomyces alboniger; confers resistance to puromycin
