[The description below was written by a language model from this plasmid's Addgene catalogue record and pLannotate feature annotations shown in this document.]
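Description:
loxP-Puro-loxP-3xV5-SNAP-Rab11 HR is a homology-directed repair donor plasmid for CRISPR-based endogenous tagging of human RAB11A at its N-terminus. It is built on the pTWIST Amp high-copy backbone and is propagated in E. coli through a ColE1/pUC-type origin, with selection by the β-lactamase (AmpR) gene under its own promoter. The plasmid carries no annotated Cas9 or guide RNA cassette, so it appears to serve only as the repair template, with the nuclease components supplied separately.

The payload, annotated on the reverse strand of the 5,874 nt sequence, consists of a puromycin resistance cassette followed by the tag. The SV40 enhancer/early promoter drives puromycin N-acetyltransferase (PuroR, which spans the numbering origin of the circular record) and is terminated by an SV40 polyadenylation signal. This whole unit is bracketed by two loxP sites in the same orientation. Downstream of the second loxP site lies the SNAP-tag coding sequence, an O6-alkylguanine-DNA-alkyltransferase variant that reacts covalently with benzylguanine-linked dyes. The 3xV5 epitope named in the catalogue entry was not picked up by the automated annotation, and neither were the flanking Rab11 genomic homology arms, which presumably occupy the unannotated stretches. Several short hits (tRNA, PGK promoter, lacZα, bom, attB1, large T antigen and dmpM fragments) are likely incidental matches.

In use, puromycin selects for cells that have integrated the cassette. The loxP arrangement then allows Cre-mediated excision of the resistance unit, which would leave 3xV5-SNAP fused to Rab11 at the native locus. The result supports live-cell and fluorescence imaging as well as V5-based detection of Rab11 on recycling endosomes.
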