Addgene plasmid #229677: loxP-Puro-loxP-3xV5-SNAP-Rab11 HR
Purpose: Homology repair plasmid for endogenous tagging of Rab11 at the N-terminus with SNAP tag and a 3x V5 epitope tag. Contains a puromycin resistance cassette for selection of edited cells.
Depositing lab: Francesca Bottanelli. Publication: ARF1 compartments direct cargo flow via maturation into recycling endosomes. Stockhammer A, Adarska P, Natalia V, Heuhsen A, Klemt A, Bregu G, Harel S, Rodilla-Ramirez C, Spalt C, Ozsoy E, Leupold P, Grindel A, Fox E, Mejedo JO, Zehtabian A, Ewers H, Puchkov D, Haucke V, Bottanelli F. Nat Cell Biol. 2024 Oct 4. doi: 10.1038/s41556-024-01518-4. PubMed 39367144.
Backbone
  Vector backbone: pTWIST Amp high copy
  Backbone manufacturer: TWIST
  Vector type: CRISPR
  Selectable markers: Puromycin
Growth in bacteria
  Bacterial resistance: Ampicillin, 100 μg/mL
  Growth temperature: 37°C
  Growth strain: DH5alpha
  Copy number: High Copy
Gene/Insert
  Gene/Insert name: genomic sequence Rab11 locus
  Species: H. sapiens (human)
  Entrez Gene: RAB11A (a.k.a. YL8)
  Tag / fusion protein: SNAP, 3xV5
Terms and licenses: Academic/Nonprofit Terms; Industry Terms: Not Available to Industry
How to cite: loxP-Puro-loxP-3xV5-SNAP-Rab11 HR was a gift from Francesca Bottanelli (Addgene plasmid # 229677 ; http://n2t.net/addgene:229677 ; RRID:Addgene_229677)
